>Addgene plasmid #245694 | pICSL41295_CP | addgene full sequence | sequence record 495515 | Addgene NGS Result
TTGAGATCCTTTTTTTCTGCGCGTAATCTGCTGCTTGCAAACAAAAAAACCACCGCTACCAGCGGTGGTT
TGTTTGCCGGATCAAGAGCTACCAACTCTTTTTCCGAAGGTAACTGGCTTCAGCAGAGCGCAGATACCAA
ATACTGTTCTTCTAGTGTAGCCGTAGTTAGGCCACCACTTCAAGAACTCTGTAGCACCGCCTACATACCT
CGCTCTGCTAATCCTGTTACCAGTGGCTGCTGCCAGTGGCGATAAGTCGTGTCTTACCGGGTTGGACTCA
AGACGATAGTTACCGGATAAGGCGCAGCGGTCGGGCTGAACGGGGGGTTCGTGCACACAGCCCAGCTTGG
AGCGAACGACCTACACCGAACTGAGATACCTACAGCGTGAGCTATGAGAAAGCGCCACGCTTCCCGAAGG
GAGAAAGGCGGACAGGTATCCGGTAAGCGGCAGGGTCGGAACAGGAGAGCGCACGAGGGAGCTTCCAGGG
GGAAACGCCTGGTATCTTTATAGTCCTGTCGGGTTTCGCCACCTCTGACTTGAGCGTCGATTTTTGTGAT
GCTCGTCAGGGGGGCGGAGCCTATGGAAAAACGCCAGCAACGCGGCCTTTTTACGGTTCCTGGCCTTTTG
CTGGCCTTTTGCTCACATGTTCTTTCCTGCGTTATCCCCTGATTCTGTGGATAACCGTATTACCGCCTTT
GAGTGAGCTGATACCGCTCGCCGCAGCCGAACGACCGAGCGCAGCGAGTCAGTGAGCGAGGAAGCGGAAG
AGCGCCCAATACGCAAACCGCCTCTCCCCGCGCGTTGGCCGATTCATTAATCACTCTGTGGTCTCAGGAG
TTGTCTTCGCAGCTGGCACCAATACGCAAACCGCCTCTCCCCGCGCGTTGGCCGATTCATTAATGCAGCT
GGCACGACAGGTTTCCCGACTGGAAAGCGGGCAGTGAGCGCAACGCAATTAATGTGAGTTAGCTCACTCA
TTAGGCACCCCAGGCTTTACACTTTATGCTTCCGGCTCGTATGTTGTGTGGAATTGTGAGCGGATAACAA
TTTCACACATACTAGAGAAAGAGGAGAAATACTAGAATGAGCGTGATCGCTAAGCAGATGACCTACAAGG
TGTACATGAGCGGAACTGTGAACGGTCACTACTTCGAGGTTGAGGGTGATGGTAAGGGTAAGCCTTATGA
GGGTGAGCAGACTGTGAAGCTTACTGTGACTAAGGGTGGTCCTCTTCCTTTCGCTTGGGATATTTTGTCT
CCTCAGTGCCAGTACGGTAGCATCCCTTTCACTAAGTACCCTGAGGATATCCCTGATTACGTGAAGCAGT
CTTTCCCAGAGGGTTACACCTGGGAGAGGATCATGAATTTCGAGGATGGTGCTGTGTGCACCGTGAGCAA
CGATTCTTCTATTCAGGGAAACTGCTTCATCTACCACGTGAAGTTCTCCGGTCTGAACTTCCCTCCTAAT
GGTCCTGTGATGCAGAAGAAAACTCAGGGTTGGGAGCCTAACACCGAGAGGCTTTTTGCTAGGGATGGTA
TGCTGCTGGGTAACAACTTCATGGCTCTGAAGCTTGAGGGTGGTGGACATTACCTTTGCGAGTTCAAGAC
CACTTACAAGGCTAAGAAACCTGTGAAGATGCCTGGTTACCACTATGTGGATAGAAAGCTGGATGTGACC
AACCACAACAAGGATTACACCAGCGTTGAGCAGTGCGAGATCTCTATTGCTAGAAAGCCTGTGGTGGCTT
AGGCTTCGCTGATAGTGCTAGTGTAGATCGCTACTAGAGCCAGGCATCAAATAAAACGAAAGGCTCAGTC
GAAAGACTGGGCCTTTCGTTTTATCTGTTGTTTGTCGGTGAACGCTCTCTACTAGAGTCACACTGGCTCA
CCTTCGGGTGGGCCTTTCTGCGTTTATAACAGACAAGCTGTGACGAAGACAAAATGTGAGACCACGAAGT
GGCTCTTCAGTGGACGAAAGGGCCTCGTGATACGCCTATTTTTATAGGTTAATGTCATGATAATAATGGT
TTCTTAGACGTCAGGTGGCACTTTTCGGGGAAATGTGCGCGGAACCCCTATTTGTTTATTTTTCTAAATA
CATTCAAATATGTATCCGCTCATGAGACAATAACCCTGATAAATGCTTCAATAATATTGAAAAAGGAAGA
GTATGCGCTCACGCAACTGGTCCAGAACCTTGACCGAACGCAGCGGTGGTAACGGCGCAGTGGCGGTTTT
CATGGCTTGTTATGACTGTTTTTTTTTGGGGTACAGTCTATGCCTCGGGCATCCAAGCAGCAAGCGCGTT
ACGCCGTGGGTCGATGTTTGATGTTATGGAGCAGCAACGATGTTACGCAGCAGGGCAGTCGCCCTAAAAC
AAAGTTAAACATCATGAGGGAAGCGGTGATCGCCGAAGTATCGACTCAACTATCAGAGGTAGTTGGCGTC
ATCGAGCGCCATCTCGAACCGACGTTGCTGGCCGTACATTTGTACGGCTCCGCAGTGGATGGCGGCCTGA
AGCCACACAGCGATATTGATTTGCTGGTTACGGTGACCGTAAGGCTTGATGAAACAACGCGGCGAGCTTT
GATCAACGACCTTTTGGAAACTTCGGCTTCCCCTGGAGAGAGCGAGATTCTCCGCGCTGTAGAAGTCACC
ATTGTTGTGCACGACGACATCATTCCGTGGCGTTATCCAGCTAAGCGCGAACTGCAATTTGGAGAATGGC
AGCGCAATGACATTCTTGCAGGTATCTTCGAGCCAGCCACGATCGACATTGATCTGGCTATCTTGCTGAC
AAAAGCAAGAGAACATAGCGTTGCCTTGGTAGGTCCAGCGGCGGAGGAACTCTTTGATCCGGTTCCTGAA
CAGGATCTATTTGAGGCGCTAAATGAAACCTTAACGCTATGGAACTCGCCGCCCGACTGGGCTGGCGATG
AGCGAAATGTAGTGCTTACGTTGTCCCGCATTTGGTACAGCGCAGTAACCGGCAAAATCGCGCCGAAGGA
TGTCGCTGCCGACTGGGCAATGGAGCGCCTGCCGGCCCAGTATCAGCCCGTCATACTTGAAGCTAGACAG
GCTTATCTTGGACAAGAAGAAGATCGCTTGGCCTCGCGCGCAGATCAGTTGGAAGAATTTGTCCATTACG
TAAAAGGCGAGATCACCAAGGTAGTCGGCAAATAACTGTCAGACCAAGTTTACTCATATATACTTTAGAT
TGATTTAAAACTTCATTTTTAATTTAAAAGGATCTAGGTGAAGATCCTTTTTGATAATCTCATGACCAAA
ATCCCTTAACGTGAGTTTTCGTTCCACTGAGCGTCAGACCCCGTAGAAAAGATCAAAGGATCTTC
Features (pLannotate 1.2.2; 13 found; start..end, strand, type, name):
      1..589     +  rep_origin     ori: high-copy-number ColE1/pMB1/pBR322/pUC origin of replication
    772..821     +  CDS            lacI (fragment): lac repressor; lacI; The lac repressor binds to the lac operator to inhibit transcription in E. coli. This inhibition can be relieved by adding lactose or isopropyl-β-D-thiogalactopyranoside (IPTG).
    859..947     +  CDS            lacI (fragment): lac repressor; lacI; The lac repressor binds to the lac operator to inhibit transcription in E. coli. This inhibition can be relieved by adding lactose or isopropyl-β-D-thiogalactopyranoside (IPTG).
    960..981     +  protein_bind   CAP binding site: CAP binding activates transcription in the presence of cAMP. E. coli catabolite activator protein
    996..1026    +  promoter       lac promoter: promoter for the E. coli lac operon
   1034..1050    +  protein_bind   lac operator: The lac repressor binds to the lac operator to inhibit transcription in E. coli. This inhibition can be relieved by adding lactose or isopropyl-β-D-thiogalactopyranoside (IPTG). lac repressor encoded by lacI
   1087..1749    +  CDS            amilCP: amilCP is a fluorescent protein published in 2008, derived from Acropora millepora. It is reported to be a tetramer.
   1798..1869    +  terminator     rrnB T1 terminator: transcription terminator T1 from the E. coli rrnB gene
   1885..1912    +  terminator     T7Te terminator: phage T7 early transcription terminator
   2068..2172    +  promoter       AmpR promoter: bla
   2163..2243    -  CDS            int (fragment): INT2_ECOLX - Protein inferred from homology: Swiss-Prot protein existence level 3. Putative integrase believed to be involved in the insertion of antibiotic resistance genes into plasmids and transposons. From Escherichia coli.
   2331..2387    +  CDS            GmR (fragment): gentamycin acetyltransferase; aacC1; confers resistance to gentamycin
   2394..3182    +  CDS            aadA: S3AD_ECOLX - Experimental evidence at protein level: Swiss-Prot protein existence level 1. Mediates bacterial resistance to the antibiotics streptomycin and spectinomycin. From Escherichia coli.
