[The description below was written by a language model from this plasmid's Addgene catalogue record and pLannotate feature annotations shown in this document.]
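Description:
pICSL41295_CP is an empty Level 0 acceptor plasmid for Golden Gate/MoClo modular cloning, derived from the pICH41295 backbone and intended for building promoter modules, chiefly for plant synthetic biology assemblies. It is a small, high-copy E. coli vector of about 3.4 kb that replicates from a ColE1/pUC-type origin and is selected with spectinomycin through the aadA aminoglycoside adenylyltransferase gene. The short integrase and gentamicin-resistance fragments annotated just upstream of aadA appear to be non-functional remnants of the integron context from which the resistance cassette originated, and the small lacI fragments are likewise leftovers flanking the lac regulatory region.

The cloning site is occupied by a synthetic dropout cassette of roughly 1.1 kb in which the lac promoter, with its CAP binding site and lac operator, drives the amilCP chromoprotein from Acropora millepora, followed by the rrnB T1 and T7Te transcription terminators. Colonies carrying the uncut or religated acceptor turn purple. A promoter fragment is inserted in a BpiI-based Golden Gate reaction that replaces the cassette and destroys the BpiI sites, so correct recombinants appear white, giving a purple/white negative screen. The resulting module is defined by the GGAG and AATG fusion overhangs of the MoClo syntax, which position it as a promoter part running up to the start codon for later assembly into Level 1 transcription units. Internal BsaI and BpiI sites in the cassette were removed by point mutation so that it stays compatible with type IIS assembly. The type IIS sites themselves are not annotated in the feature table.
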