Addgene plasmid #245694: pICSL41295_CP
Purpose: (Empty Backbone) Level 0 Golden Gate Promoter acceptor with AmilCP negative selection cassette GGAG - AATG
Depositing lab: Mark Youles. Depositing organization: Sainsbury Laboratory, Norwich.
Backbone
  Vector backbone: pICH41295
  Backbone size (bp): 2247
  Vector type: Synthetic Biology
  Selectable markers: Amil CP purple chromoprotein for purple/white negative selection
Growth in bacteria
  Bacterial resistance: Spectinomycin, 50 μg/mL
  Growth temperature: 37°C
  Growth strain: DH5alpha
  Copy number: High Copy
Gene/Insert
  Gene/Insert name: None
  Mutation: BsaI/BpiI sites removed by point-mutation
Terms and licenses: Academic/Nonprofit Terms; Industry Terms: Not Available to Industry
Depositor comments: Level 0 Acceptor for making promoter modules used for GoldenGate assemblies using the MoClo overhang syntax. Plant Golden-gate Promoters, Terminators and Level0/Level1 cloning acceptors. Insert Size: 1106, Species: Synthetic. 5' Cloning Site: BpiI (Destroyed), 3' Cloning Site: BpiI (Destroyed).
How to cite: pICSL41295_CP was a gift from Mark Youles (Addgene plasmid # 245694 ; http://n2t.net/addgene:245694 ; RRID:Addgene_245694)
